Addgene plasmid #54601: sfGFP-Peroxisomes-2
Purpose: Localization: Peroxisomes, Excitation: 485, Emission: 507
Depositing lab: Michael Davidson. Depositing organization: Florida State University, Tallahassee.
Backbone
  Vector backbone: sfGFP-Peroxisomes
  Backbone size w/o insert (bp): 4800
  Vector type: Mammalian Expression
  Selectable markers: Neomycin (select with G418)
  Backbone size (bp): 4800
  Tag / fusion protein: sfGFP (C terminal on backbone); Peroximal Targeting Signal 1 (PTS1) (C terminal on backbone)
Growth in bacteria
  Bacterial resistance: Kanamycin, 50 μg/mL
  Growth temperature: 37°C
  Growth strain: DH5alpha
  Copy number: High Copy
Gene/Insert
  Gene/Insert name: sfGFP-Peroxisomes
  Tag / fusion protein: Peroxisomal Targeting Signal 1 (PTS1; Ser-Lys-Leu) (C terminal on insert)
Terms and licenses: Academic/Nonprofit Terms; Industry Terms
Depositor comments: Peroximal Targeting Signal 1 (PTS1). Excitation = 485; Emission = 507
How to cite: sfGFP-Peroxisomes-2 was a gift from Michael Davidson (Addgene plasmid # 54601 ; http://n2t.net/addgene:54601 ; RRID:Addgene_54601)
