[The description below was written by a language model from this plasmid's Addgene catalogue record and pLannotate feature annotations shown in this document.]
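Description:
sfGFP-Peroxisomes-2 is a mammalian expression plasmid of about 4.7 kb that produces a peroxisome-targeted superfolder GFP for use as an organelle marker in fluorescence imaging. The annotated layout resembles the common C1/N1-type fluorescent protein vectors. A human cytomegalovirus immediate early enhancer and promoter sit upstream of a multiple cloning site, followed by a mammalian codon-optimized superfolder GFP coding sequence and an SV40 polyadenylation signal. According to the catalogue record, the fluorescent protein carries Peroxisomal Targeting Signal 1, the Ser-Lys-Leu tripeptide, at its C terminus. This motif is recognized by the peroxisomal import machinery and directs the otherwise soluble protein into the peroxisomal matrix. The signal is too short to be annotated separately in the feature table. The short "large T antigen" fragment called just before the poly(A) signal is most likely part of the SV40 late-region sequence that usually accompanies that terminator, not an expressed element. Recorded spectral values are excitation at 485 nm and emission at 507 nm.

For propagation in E. coli, the plasmid has a high-copy ColE1/pUC-type origin and is selected with kanamycin. An f1 origin is also present, which allows single-stranded DNA production. A single NeoR/KanR (Tn5 aminoglycoside phosphotransferase) gene serves both hosts. It is driven by a bacterial bla promoter for kanamycin resistance and by the SV40 enhancer/early promoter for G418 selection of stably transfected mammalian cells, and it ends in an HSV TK poly(A) signal. The small RSF ori, ble and bGH poly(A) fragments in the table are probably backbone remnants or annotation artefacts. The construct is typically used for transient or stable transfection to visualize peroxisome number, morphology and dynamics in live or fixed cells.
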