Features (pLannotate 1.2.2; 15 found; start..end, strand, type, name):
     22..81      +  rep_origin     RSF ori (fragment): Plasmids containing the RSF 1030 origin of replication can be propagated in E. coli cells that contain additional plasmids with compatible origins.
    149..452     +  enhancer       CMV enhancer: human cytomegalovirus immediate early enhancer
    453..656     +  promoter       CMV promoter: human cytomegalovirus (CMV) immediate early promoter
    679..759     +  misc_feature   MCS: multiple cloning site
    767..1484    +  CDS            superfolder GFP (fragment): GFP variant that folds robustly even when fused to poorly folded proteins (Pédelacq et al., 2006) mammalian codon-optimized
   1516..1599    +  CDS            large T antigen (fragment): large T antigen from SV40 (simian virus 40)
   1622..1743    +  polyA_signal   SV40 poly(A) signal: SV40 polyadenylation signal
   1777..2205    -  rep_origin     f1 ori (sequence partly withheld): f1 bacteriophage origin of replication; arrow indicates direction of (+) strand synthesis
   2232..2336    +  promoter       AmpR promoter: bla
   2338..2695    +  promoter       SV40 promoter: SV40 enhancer and early promoter
   2730..3524    +  CDS            NeoR/KanR: aminoglycoside phosphotransferase from Tn5; aph(3')-II (or nptII); confers resistance to neomycin, kanamycin, and G418 (Geneticin®)
   3545..3697    +  CDS            ble (fragment): BLE_KLEPN - Experimental evidence at protein level: Swiss-Prot protein existence level 1. Binding protein with a strong affinity to the bleomycin family of antibiotics. Binds to CL990; an antimitotic-antibiotic compound. From Klebsiella pneumoniae.
   3756..3803    +  polyA_signal   HSV TK poly(A) signal: herpes simplex virus thymidine kinase polyadenylation signal (Cole and Stacy, 1985)
   3894..3910    -  polyA_signal   bGH poly(A) signal (fragment): bovine growth hormone polyadenylation signal
   4132..4720    +  rep_origin     ori: high-copy-number ColE1/pMB1/pBR322/pUC origin of replication
>Addgene plasmid #54601 | sfGFP-Peroxisomes-2 | addgene full sequence | sequence record 267741 | Addgene NGS Result
GTTCCTGGCCTTTTGCTGGCCTTTTGCTCACATGTTCTTTCCTGCGTTATCCCCTGATTCTGTGGATAAC
CGTATTACCGCCATGCATTAGTTATTAATAGTAATCAATTACGGGGTCATTAGTTCATAGCCCATATATG
GAGTTCCGCGTTACATAACTTACGGTAAATGGCCCGCCTGGCTGACCGCCCAACGACCCCCGCCCATTGA
CGTCAATAATGACGTATGTTCCCATAGTAACGCCAATAGGGACTTTCCATTGACGTCAATGGGTGGAGTA
TTTACGGTAAACTGCCCACTTGGCAGTACATCAAGTGTATCATATGCCAAGTACGCCCCCTATTGACGTC
AATGACGGTAAATGGCCCGCCTGGCATTATGCCCAGTACATGACCTTATGGGACTTTCCTACTTGGCAGT
ACATCTACGTATTAGTCATCGCTATTACCATGGTGATGCGGTTTTGGCAGTACATCAATGGGCGTGGATA
GCGGTTTGACTCACGGGGATTTCCAAGTCTCCACCCCATTGACGTCAATGGGAGTTTGTTTTGGCACCAA
AATCAACGGGACTTTCCAAAATGTCGTAACAACTCCGCCCCATTGACGCAAATGGGCGGTAGGCGTGTAC
GGTGGGAGGTCTATATAAGCAGAGCTGGTTTAGTGAACCGTCAGATCCGCTAGCGCTACCGGACTCAGAT
CTCGAGCTCAAGCTTCGAATTCTGCAGTCGACGGTACCGCGGGCCCGGGATCCACCGGTCGCCACCATGG
TGAGCAAGGGCGAGGAGCTGTTCACCGGGGTGGTGCCCATCCTGGTCGAGCTGGACGGCGACGTAAACGG
CCACAAGTTCAGCGTGCGCGGCGAGGGCGAGGGCGATGCCACCAACGGCAAGCTGACCCTGAAGTTCATC
TGCACCACCGGCAAGCTGCCCGTGCCCTGGCCCACCCTCGTGACCACCCTGACCTACGGCGTGCAGTGCT
TCAGCCGCTACCCCGACCACATGAAGCGCCACGACTTCTTCAAGTCCGCCATGCCCGAAGGCTACGTCCA
GGAGCGCACCATCAGCTTCAAGGACGACGGCACCTACAAGACCCGCGCCGAGGTGAAGTTCGAGGGCGAC
ACCCTGGTGAACCGCATCGAGCTGAAGGGCATCGACTTCAAGGAGGACGGCAACATCCTGGGGCACAAGC
TGGAGTACAACTTCAACAGCCACAACGTCTATATCACCGCCGACAAGCAGAAGAACGGCATCAAGGCCAA
CTTCAAGATCCGCCACAACGTGGAGGACGGCAGCGTGCAGCTCGCCGACCACTACCAGCAGAACACCCCC
ATCGGCGACGGCCCCGTGCTGCTGCCCGACAACCACTACCTGAGCACCCAGTCCGTGCTGAGCAAAGACC
CCAACGAGAAGCGCGATCACATGGTCCTGCTGGAGTTCGTGACCGCCGCCGGGATCACTCACGGCATGGA
CGAGCTGTACAAGTCCGGATCCAAGCTGTAGCGGCCGCGACTCTAGATCATAATCAGCCATACCACATTT
GTAGAGGTTTTACTTGCTTTAAAAAACCTCCCACACCTCCCCCTGAACCTGAAACATAAAATGAATGCAA
TTGTTGTTGTTAACTTGTTTATTGCAGCTTATAATGGTTACAAATAAAGCAATAGCATCACAAATTTCAC
AAATAAAGCATTTTTTTCACTGCATTCTAGTTGTGGTTTGTCCAAACTCATCAATGTATCTTAAGGCGTA
AATTGTAAGCGTTAATATTTTGTTAAAATTCGCGTTAAATTTTTGTTAAATCAGCTCATTTTTTAACCAA
TAGGCCGAAATCGGCAAAATCCCTTATAAATCAAAAGAATAGACCGAGATAGGGT
[37 nt withheld, positions 1876-1912]
AAAGAACGTGGACTCCAACGTCAAAGG
[49 nt withheld, positions 1940-1988]
T
[91 nt withheld, positions 1990-2080]
G
[124 nt withheld, positions 2082-2205]
CAGGTGGCACTTTTCGGGGAAATGTGCGCGGAACCCCTATTTGTTTATTTTTCTAAATACATTCAAATAT
GTATCCGCTCATGAGACAATAACCCTGATAAATGCTTCAATAATATTGAAAAAGGAAGAGTCCTGAGGCG
GAAAGAACCAGCTGTGGAATGTGTGTCAGTTAGGGTGTGGAAAGTCCCCAGGCTCCCCAGCAGGCAGAAG
TATGCAAAGCATGCATCTCAATTAGTCAGCAACCAGGTGTGGAAAGTCCCCAGGCTCCCCAGCAGGCAGA
AGTATGCAAAGCATGCATCTCAATTAGTCAGCAACCATAGTCCCGCCCCTAACTCCGCCCATCCCGCCCC
TAACTCCGCCCAGTTCCGCCCATTCTCCGCCCCATGGCTGACTAATTTTTTTTATTTATGCAGAGGCCGA
GGCCGCCTCGGCCTCTGAGCTATTCCAGAAGTAGTGAGGAGGCTTTTTTGGAGGCCTAGGCTTTTGCAAA
GATCGATCAAGAGACAGGATGAGGATCGTTTCGCATGATTGAACAAGATGGATTGCACGCAGGTTCTCCG
GCCGCTTGGGTGGAGAGGCTATTCGGCTATGACTGGGCACAACAGACAATCGGCTGCTCTGATGCCGCCG
TGTTCCGGCTGTCAGCGCAGGGGCGCCCGGTTCTTTTTGTCAAGACCGACCTGTCCGGTGCCCTGAATGA
ACTGCAAGACGAGGCAGCGCGGCTATCGTGGCTGGCCACGACGGGCGTTCCTTGCGCAGCTGTGCTCGAC
GTTGTCACTGAAGCGGGAAGGGACTGGCTGCTATTGGGCGAAGTGCCGGGGCAGGATCTCCTGTCATCTC
ACCTTGCTCCTGCCGAGAAAGTATCCATCATGGCTGATGCAATGCGGCGGCTGCATACGCTTGATCCGGC
TACCTGCCCATTCGACCACCAAGCGAAACATCGCATCGAGCGAGCACGTACTCGGATGGAAGCCGGTCTT
GTCGATCAGGATGATCTGGACGAAGAGCATCAGGGGCTCGCGCCAGCCGAACTGTTCGCCAGGCTCAAGG
CGAGCATGCCCGACGGCGAGGATCTCGTCGTGACCCATGGCGATGCCTGCTTGCCGAATATCATGGTGGA
AAATGGCCGCTTTTCTGGATTCATCGACTGTGGCCGGCTGGGTGTGGCGGACCGCTATCAGGACATAGCG
TTGGCTACCCGTGATATTGCTGAAGAGCTTGGCGGCGAATGGGCTGACCGCTTCCTCGTGCTTTACGGTA
TCGCCGCTCCCGATTCGCAGCGCATCGCCTTCTATCGCCTTCTTGACGAGTTCTTCTGAGCGGGACTCTG
GGGTTCGAAATGACCGACCAAGCGACGCCCAACCTGCCATCACGAGATTTCGATTCCACCGCCGCCTTCT
ATGAAAGGTTGGGCTTCGGAATCGTTTTCCGGGACGCCGGCTGGATGATCCTCCAGCGCGGGGATCTCAT
GCTGGAGTTCTTCGCCCACCCTAGGGGGAGGCTAACTGAAACACGGAAGGAGACAATACCGGAAGGAACC
CGCGCTATGACGGCAATAAAAAGACAGAATAAAACGCACGGTGTTGGGTCGTTTGTTCATAAACGCGGGG
TTCGGTCCCAGGGCTGGCACTCTGTCGATACCCCACCGAGACCCCATTGGGGCCAATACGCCCGCGTTTC
TTCCTTTTCCCCACCCCACCCCCCAAGTTCGGGTGAAGGCCCAGGGCTCGCAGCCAACGTCGGGGCGGCA
GGCCCTGCCATAGCCTCAGGTTACTCATATATACTTTAGATTGATTTAAAACTTCATTTTTAATTTAAAA
GGATCTAGGTGAAGATCCTTTTTGATAATCTCATGACCAAAATCCCTTAACGTGAGTTTTCGTTCCACTG
AGCGTCAGACCCCGTAGAAAAGATCAAAGGATCTTCTTGAGATCCTTTTTTTCTGCGCGTAATCTGCTGC
TTGCAAACAAAAAAACCACCGCTACCAGCGGTGGTTTGTTTGCCGGATCAAGAGCTACCAACTCTTTTTC
CGAAGGTAACTGGCTTCAGCAGAGCGCAGATACCAAATACTGTTCTTCTAGTGTAGCCGTAGTTAGGCCA
CCACTTCAAGAACTCTGTAGCACCGCCTACATACCTCGCTCTGCTAATCCTGTTACCAGTGGCTGCTGCC
AGTGGCGATAAGTCGTGTCTTACCGGGTTGGACTCAAGACGATAGTTACCGGATAAGGCGCAGCGGTCGG
GCTGAACGGGGGGTTCGTGCACACAGCCCAGCTTGGAGCGAACGACCTACACCGAACTGAGATACCTACA
GCGTGAGCTATGAGAAAGCGCCACGCTTCCCGAAGGGAGAAAGGCGGACAGGTATCCGGTAAGCGGCAGG
GTCGGAACAGGAGAGCGCACGAGGGAGCTTCCAGGGGGAAACGCCTGGTATCTTTATAGTCCTGTCGGGT
TTCGCCACCTCTGACTTGAGCGTCGATTTTTGTGATGCTCGTCAGGGGGGCGGAGCCTATGGAAAAACGC
CAGCAACACGGCCTTTTTACG
