>Addgene plasmid #54601 | sfGFP-Peroxisomes-2 | depositor partial sequence | sequence record 84998 | insert sequence
CGACGTCAGATCCGCTAGCGCTACCGGACTCAGATCTCGAGCTCAAGCTTCGAATTCTGCAGTCGACGGT
ACCGCGGGCCCGGGATCCACCGGTCGCCACCATGGTGAGCAAGGGCGAGGAGCTGTTCACCGGGGTGGTG
CCCATCCTGGTCGAGCTGGACGGCGACGTAAACGGCCACAAGTTCAGCGTGCGCGGCGAGGGCGAGGGCG
ATGCCACCAACGGCAAGCTGACCCTGAAGTTCATCTGCACCACCGGCAAGCTGCCCGTGCCCTGGCCCAC
CCTCGTGACCACCCTGACCTACGGCGTGCAGTGCTTCAGCCGCTACCCCGACCACATGAAGCGCCACGAC
TTCTTCAAGTCCGCCATGCCCGAAGGCTACGTCCAGGAGCGCACCATCAGCTTCAAGGACGACGGCACCT
ACAAGACCCGCGCCGAGGTGAAGTTCGAGGGCGACACCCTGGTGAACCGCATCGAGCTGAAGGGCATCGA
CTTCAAGGAGGACGGCAACATCCTGGGGCACAAGCTGGAGTACAACTTCAACAGCCACAACGTCTATATC
ACCGCCGACAAGCAGAAGAACGGCATCAAGGCCAACTTCAAGATCCGCCACAACGTGGAGGACGGCAGCG
TGCAGCTCGCCGACCACTACCAGCAGAACACCCCCATCGGCGACGGCCCCGTGCTGCTGCCCGACAACCA
CTACCTGAGCACCCAGTCCGTGCTGAGCAAAGACCCCAACGAGAAGCGCGATCACATGGTCCTGCTGGAG
TTCGTGACCGCCGCCGGGATCACTCACGGCATGGACGAGCTGTACAAGTCCGGATCCAAGCTGTAGCGGC
CGCGACTCTAGATCATAATCAGCCATACCACATTTGTAGAGGTTTTACTTGCTTTAAAAAACCTCCCACA
CCTCCCCCTGAAC
