>Addgene plasmid #54601 | sfGFP-Peroxisomes-2 | addgene partial sequence | sequence record 90814 | CMV-F 5'-CGCAAATGGGCGGTAGGCGTG-3'
AGTGAACCGTCAGATCCGCTAGCGCTACCGGACTCAGATCTCGAGCTCAAGCTTCGAATTCTGCAGTCGA
CGGTACCGCGGGCCCGGGATCCACCGGTCGCCACCATGGTGAGCAAGGGCGAGGAGCTGTTCACCGGGGT
GGTGCCCATCCTGGTCGAGCTGGACGGCGACGTAAACGGCCACAAGTTCAGCGTGCGCGGCGAGGGCGAG
GGCGATGCCACCAACGGCAAGCTGACCCTGAAGTTCATCTGCACCACCGGCAAGCTGCCCGTGCCCTGGC
CCACCCTCGTGACCACCCTGACCTACGGCGTGCAGTGCTTCAGCCGCTACCCCGACCACATGAAGCGCCA
CGACTTCTTCAAGTCCGCCATGCCCGAAGGCTACGTCCAGGAGCGCACCATCAGCTTCAAGGACGACGGC
ACCTACAAGACCCGCGCCGAGGTGAAGTTCGAGGGCGACACCCTGGTGAACCGCATCGAGCTGAAGGGCA
TCGACTTCAAGGAGGACGGCAACATCCTGGGGCACAAGCTGGAGTACAACTTCAACAGCCACAACGTCTA
TATCACCGCCGACAAGCAGAAGAACGGCATCAAGGCCAACTTCAAGATCCGCCACAACGTGGAGGACGGC
AGCGTGCAGCTCGCCGACCACTACCAGCAGAACACCCCCATCGGCGACGGCCCCGTGCTGCTGCCCGACA
ACCACTACCTGAGCACCCAGTCCGTGCTGAGCAAAGACCCCAACGAGAA
